Addgene plasmid #29726: pET mCerulean LIC cloning vector (H6-mCerulean)
Purpose: (Empty Backbone)
Depositing lab: Scott Gradia. Depositing organization: University of California, Berkeley.
Backbone
  Vector backbone: pET
  Backbone size (bp): 6088
  Vector type: Bacterial Expression
  Tag / fusion protein: mCerulean (C terminal on backbone); AviTag (biotin) (N terminal on backbone); 6xHis (N terminal on backbone); TEV cleavage site (N terminal on backbone)
Growth in bacteria
  Bacterial resistance: Kanamycin, 50 μg/mL
  Growth temperature: 37°C
  Growth strain: DH5alpha
  Copy number: Low Copy
Gene/Insert
  Gene/Insert name: None
  Tag / fusion protein: Biotin - His6 - TEV (N terminal on backbone); mCerulean (C terminal on backbone)
  Cloning method: Restriction Enzyme; 5′ cloning site LIC site vGFP (destroyed during cloning); 3′ cloning site LIC site vGFP (destroyed during cloning)
  Sequencing primers: 5′ T7 forward; 3′ GFP reverse (5'cagctcgaccaggatgggc3')
Terms and licenses: Academic/Nonprofit Terms; Industry Terms: Not Available to Industry
Depositor comments: This plasmid is an empty vector. Your gene can be inserted with a LIC cloning protocol. mCerulean has a excitation max of 435 nm and an emission max of 477 nm. To clone into this vector, add LIC tags to the 5' end of your PCR primers. Forward - 5'TACTTCCAATCCAATGCA3' Reverse - 5'CTCCCACTACCAATGCC 3' Do NOT include a stop codon with your reverse primer. Linearize the plasmid with SspI, then gel purify. When digesting the DNA with T4 polymerase, use dCTP for the insert and dGTP for your linearized vector. More information on this vector can be found through http://qb3.berkeley.edu/qb3/macrolab/
How to cite: pET mCerulean LIC cloning vector (H6-mCerulean) was a gift from Scott Gradia (Addgene plasmid # 29726 ; http://n2t.net/addgene:29726 ; RRID:Addgene_29726)
