[The description below was written by a language model from this plasmid's Addgene catalogue record and pLannotate feature annotations shown in this document.]
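Description:
pET mCerulean LIC cloning vector (H6-mCerulean) is an empty 6,088 bp bacterial expression backbone of the pET family, designed for ligation-independent cloning (LIC) of a gene of interest so that it is produced in E. coli as a fluorescent fusion protein. It is propagated under kanamycin selection (aph(3')-Ia) and carries a ColE1/pBR322-type origin together with the bom region and the rop gene, consistent with its catalogued low copy number. An f1 origin is also present, and short tetracycline-resistance fragments are nonfunctional remnants of the pBR322 ancestry.

The expression cassette uses a T7 promoter followed by a lac operator and the T7 gene 10 ribosome binding site, with a plasmid-borne lacI gene providing repression. Transcription therefore depends on a host supplying T7 RNA polymerase and is inducible with IPTG, ending at the T7 terminator. The reading frame begins with an N-terminal tag region that the catalogue describes as a biotin acceptor (AviTag), 6xHis and a TEV protease site. The feature table annotates the 6xHis and TEV elements but not the AviTag. The LIC site sits between the TEV site and the mCerulean coding sequence. The site is opened by linearisation and destroyed on insertion, and an insert cloned without a stop codon reads through into C-terminal mCerulean, a monomeric cyan fluorescent protein (excitation about 435 nm, emission about 477 nm). Partial matches to a further His tag and a T7 gene 10-derived sequence lie downstream of mCerulean; the record does not say whether they are translated. The design supports affinity purification, tag removal by TEV cleavage, and fluorescence-based tracking of expression, solubility or interactions.
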