Features (pLannotate 1.2.2; 21 found; start..end, strand, type, name):
     12..440     +  rep_origin     f1 ori (sequence partly withheld): f1 bacteriophage origin of replication; arrow indicates direction of (+) strand synthesis
    494..551     +  promoter       AmpR promoter (fragment): bla
    560..1375    -  CDS            KanR: aminoglycoside phosphotransferase; aph(3')-Ia; confers resistance to kanamycin in bacteria or G418 (Geneticin®) in eukaryotes
   1497..2085    +  rep_origin     ori: high-copy-number ColE1/pMB1/pBR322/pUC origin of replication
   2271..2413    -  misc_feature   bom: basis of mobility region from pBR322
   2515..2706    -  CDS            rop: Rop protein, which maintains plasmids at low copy number; rop
   2723..3103    +  CDS            YPB1_ECOLX: Protein predicted: Swiss-Prot protein existence level 4. From Escherichia coli.
   3175..3466    -  CDS            TcR (fragment): tetracycline efflux protein; tet; confers resistance to tetracycline
   3481..3502    -  protein_bind   CAP binding site: CAP binding activates transcription in the presence of cAMP. E. coli catabolite activator protein
   3515..4597    -  CDS            lacI: lac repressor; lacI; The lac repressor binds to the lac operator to inhibit transcription in E. coli. This inhibition can be relieved by adding lactose or isopropyl-β-D-thiogalactopyranoside (IPTG).
   4598..4675    -  promoter       lacI promoter: lacI
   4683..4962    -  CDS            TcR (fragment): tetracycline efflux protein; tet; confers resistance to tetracycline
   4984..5002    +  promoter       T7 promoter: promoter for bacteriophage T7 RNA polymerase
   5003..5027    +  protein_bind   lac operator: The lac repressor binds to the lac operator to inhibit transcription in E. coli. This inhibition can be relieved by adding lactose or isopropyl-β-D-thiogalactopyranoside (IPTG). lac repressor encoded by lacI
   5042..5064    +  RBS            RBS: efficient ribosome binding site from bacteriophage T7 gene 10 (Olins and Rangwala, 1989)
   5122..5139    +  CDS            6xHis: 6xHis affinity tag
   5140..5156    +  CDS            TEV site (fragment): tobacco etch virus (TEV) protease recognition and cleavage site
   5197..5912    +  CDS            mCerulean (fragment): enhanced monomeric variant of CFP (Rizzo et al., 2004) mammalian codon-optimized
   5932..5949    +  CDS            9xHis (fragment): 9xHis affinity tag
   5959..6008    +  CDS            SET1 (fragment): solubility-enhancement tag derived from T7 phage gene 10B
   6016..6063    +  terminator     T7 terminator: transcription terminator for bacteriophage T7 RNA polymerase
>Addgene plasmid #29726 | pET mCerulean LIC cloning vector (H6-mCerulean) | depositor full sequence | sequence record 13816 | Author sequence
TGGCGAATGGG
[124 nt withheld, positions 12-135]
C
[91 nt withheld, positions 137-227]
A
[49 nt withheld, positions 229-277]
CCTTTGACGTTGGAGTCCACGTTCTTT
[37 nt withheld, positions 305-341]
ACCCTATCTCGGTCTATTCTTTTGATTTATAAGGGATTTTGCCGATTTCGGCCTATTGGTTAAAAAATGA
GCTGATTTAACAAAAATTTAACGCGAATTTTAACAAACTAGTAACGTTTACAATTTCAGGTGGCACTTTT
CGGGGAAATGTGCGCGGAACCCCTATTTGTTTATTTTTCTAAATACATTCAAATATGTATCCGCTCATGA
ATTAATTCTTAGAAAAACTCATCGAGCATCAAATGAAACTGCAATTTATTCATATCAGGATTATCAATAC
CATATTTTTGAAAAAGCCGTTTCTGTAATGAAGGAGAAAACTCACCGAGGCAGTTCCATAGGATGGCAAG
ATCCTGGTATCGGTCTGCGATTCCGACTCGTCCAACATCAATACAACCTATTAATTTCCCCTCGTCAAAA
ATAAGGTTATCAAGTGAGAAATCACCATGAGTGACGACTGAATCCGGTGAGAATGGCAAAAGTTTATGCA
TTTCTTTCCAGACTTGTTCAACAGGCCAGCCATTACGCTCGTCATCAAAATCACTCGCATCAACCAAACC
GTTATTCATTCGTGATTGCGCCTGAGCGAGACGAAATACGCGATCGCTGTTAAAAGGACAATTACAAACA
GGAATCGAATGCAACCGGCGCAGGAACACTGCCAGCGCATCAACAATGTTTTCACCTGAATCAGGATATT
CTTCTAATACCTGGAATGCTGTTTTCCCGGGGATCGCAGTGGTGAGTAACCATGCATCATCAGGAGTACG
GATAAAATGCTTGATGGTCGGAAGAGGCATAAATTCCGTCAGCCAGTTTAGTCTGACCATCTCATCTGTA
ACATCATTGGCAACGCTACCTTTGCCATGTTTCAGAAACAACTCTGGCGCATCGGGCTTCCCATACAATC
GATAGATTGTCGCACCTGATTGCCCGACATTATCGCGAGCCCATTTATACCCATATAAATCAGCATCCAT
GTTGGAATTTAATCGCGGCCTAGAGCAAGACGTTTCCCGTTGAATATGGCTCATAACACCCCTTGTATTA
CTGTTTATGTAAGCAGACAGTTTTATTGTTCATGACCAAAATCCCTTAACGTGAGTTTTCGTTCCACTGA
GCGTCAGACCCCGTAGAAAAGATCAAAGGATCTTCTTGAGATCCTTTTTTTCTGCGCGTAATCTGCTGCT
TGCAAACAAAAAAACCACCGCTACCAGCGGTGGTTTGTTTGCCGGATCAAGAGCTACCAACTCTTTTTCC
GAAGGTAACTGGCTTCAGCAGAGCGCAGATACCAAATACTGTCCTTCTAGTGTAGCCGTAGTTAGGCCAC
CACTTCAAGAACTCTGTAGCACCGCCTACATACCTCGCTCTGCTAATCCTGTTACCAGTGGCTGCTGCCA
GTGGCGATAAGTCGTGTCTTACCGGGTTGGACTCAAGACGATAGTTACCGGATAAGGCGCAGCGGTCGGG
CTGAACGGGGGGTTCGTGCACACAGCCCAGCTTGGAGCGAACGACCTACACCGAACTGAGATACCTACAG
CGTGAGCTATGAGAAAGCGCCACGCTTCCCGAAGGGAGAAAGGCGGACAGGTATCCGGTAAGCGGCAGGG
TCGGAACAGGAGAGCGCACGAGGGAGCTTCCAGGGGGAAACGCCTGGTATCTTTATAGTCCTGTCGGGTT
TCGCCACCTCTGACTTGAGCGTCGATTTTTGTGATGCTCGTCAGGGGGGCGGAGCCTATGGAAAAACGCC
AGCAACGCGGCCTTTTTACGGTTCCTGGCCTTTTGCTGGCCTTTTGCTCACATGTTCTTTCCTGCGTTAT
CCCCTGATTCTGTGGATAACCGTATTACCGCCTTTGAGTGAGCTGATACCGCTCGCCGCAGCCGAACGAC
CGAGCGCAGCGAGTCAGTGAGCGAGGAAGCGGAAGAGCGCCTGATGCGGTATTTTCTCCTTACGCATCTG
TGCGGTATTTCACACCGCATATATGGTGCACTCTCAGTACAATCTGCTCTGATGCCGCATAGTTAAGCCA
GTATACACTCCGCTATCGCTACGTGACTGGGTCATGGCTGCGCCCCGACACCCGCCAACACCCGCTGACG
CGCCCTGACGGGCTTGTCTGCTCCCGGCATCCGCTTACAGACAAGCTGTGACCGTCTCCGGGAGCTGCAT
GTGTCAGAGGTTTTCACCGTCATCACCGAAACGCGCGAGGCAGCTGCGGTAAAGCTCATCAGCGTGGTCG
TGAAGCGATTCACAGATGTCTGCCTGTTCATCCGCGTCCAGCTCGTTGAGTTTCTCCAGAAGCGTTAATG
TCTGGCTTCTGATAAAGCGGGCCATGTTAAGGGCGGTTTTTTCCTGTTTGGTCACTGATGCCTCCGTGTA
AGGGGGATTTCTGTTCATGGGGGTAATGATACCGATGAAACGAGAGAGGATGCTCACGATACGGGTTACT
GATGATGAACATGCCCGGTTACTGGAACGTTGTGAGGGTAAACAACTGGCGGTATGGATGCGGCGGGACC
AGAGAAAAATCACTCAGGGTCAATGCCAGCGCTTCGTTAATACAGATGTAGGTGTTCCACAGGGTAGCCA
GCAGCATCCTGCGATGCAGATCCGGAACATAATGGTGCAGGGCGCTGACTTCCGCGTTTCCAGACTTTAC
GAAACACGGAAACCGAAGACCATTCATGTTGTTGCTCAGGTCGCAGACGTTTTGCAGCAGCAGTCGCTTC
ACGTTCGCTCGCGTATCGGTGATTCATTCTGCTAACCAGTAAGGCAACCCCGCCAGCCTAGCCGGGTCCT
CAACGACAGGAGCACGATCATGCGCACCCGTGGGGCCGCCATGCCGGCGATAATGGCCTGCTTCTCGCCG
AAACGTTTGGTGGCGGGACCAGTGACGAAGGCTTGAGCGAGGGCGTGCAAGATTCCGAATACCGCAAGCG
ACAGGCCGATCATCGTCGCGCTCCAGCGAAAGCGGTCCTCGCCGAAAATGACCCAGAGCGCTGCCGGCAC
CTGTCCTACGAGTTGCATGATAAAGAAGACAGTCATAAGTGCGGCGACGATAGTCATGCCCCGCGCCCAC
CGGAAGGAGCTGACTGGGTTGAAGGCTCTCAAGGGCATCGGTCGAGATCCCGGTGCCTAATGAGTGAGCT
AACTTACATTAATTGCGTTGCGCTCACTGCCCGCTTTCCAGTCGGGAAACCTGTCGTGCCAGCTGCATTA
ATGAATCGGCCAACGCGCGGGGAGAGGCGGTTTGCGTATTGGGCGCCAGGGTGGTTTTTCTTTTCACCAG
TGAGACGGGCAACAGCTGATTGCCCTTCACCGCCTGGCCCTGAGAGAGTTGCAGCAAGCGGTCCACGCTG
GTTTGCCCCAGCAGGCGAAAATCCTGTTTGATGGTGGTTAACGGCGGGATATAACATGAGCTGTCTTCGG
TATCGTCGTATCCCACTACCGAGATATCCGCACCAACGCGCAGCCCGGACTCGGTAATGGCGCGCATTGC
GCCCAGCGCCATCTGATCGTTGGCAACCAGCATCGCAGTGGGAACGATGCCCTCATTCAGCATTTGCATG
GTTTGTTGAAAACCGGACATGGCACTCCAGTCGCCTTCCCGTTCCGCTATCGGCTGAATTTGATTGCGAG
TGAGATATTTATGCCAGCCAGCCAGACGCAGACGCGCCGAGACAGAACTTAATGGGCCCGCTAACAGCGC
GATTTGCTGGTGACCCAATGCGACCAGATGCTCCACGCCCAGTCGCGTACCGTCTTCATGGGAGAAAATA
ATACTGTTGATGGGTGTCTGGTCAGAGACATCAAGAAATAACGCCGGAACATTAGTGCAGGCAGCTTCCA
CAGCAATGGCATCCTGGTCATCCAGCGGATAGTTAATGATCAGCCCACTGACGCGTTGCGCGAGAAGATT
GTGCACCGCCGCTTTACAGGCTTCGACGCCGCTTCGTTCTACCATCGACACCACCACGCTGGCACCCAGT
TGATCGGCGCGAGATTTAATCGCCGCGACAATTTGCGACGGCGCGTGCAGGGCCAGACTGGAGGTGGCAA
CGCCAATCAGCAACGACTGTTTGCCCGCCAGTTGTTGTGCCACGCGGTTGGGAATGTAATTCAGCTCCGC
CATCGCCGCTTCCACTTTTTCCCGCGTTTTCGCAGAAACGTGGCTGGCCTGGTTCACCACGCGGGAAACG
GTCTGATAAGAGACACCGGCATACTCTGCGACATCGTATAACGTTACTGGTTTCACATTCACCACCCTGA
ATTGACTCTCTTCCGGGCGCTATCATGCCATACCGCGAAAGGTTTTGCGCCATTCGATGGTGTCCGGGAT
CTCGACGCTCTCCCTTATGCGACTCCTGCATTAGGAAGCAGCCCAGTAGTAGGTTGAGGCCGTTGAGCAC
CGCCGCCGCAAGGAATGGTGCATGCAAGGAGATGGCGCCCAACAGTCCCCCGGCCACGGGGCCTGCCACC
ATACCCACGCCGAAACAAGCGCTCATGAGCCCGAAGTGGCGAGCCCGATCTTCCCCATCGGTGATGTCGG
CGATATAGGCGCCAGCAACCGCACCTGTGGCGCCGGTGATGCCGGCCACGATGCGTCCGGCGTAGAGGAT
CGAGATCTCGATCCCGCGAAATTAATACGACTCACTATAGGGGAATTGTGAGCGGATAACAATTCCCCTC
TAGAAATAATTTTGTTTAACTTTAAGAAGGAGATATACCATGGGAGGCCTGAACGATATTTTTGAAGCGC
AGAAAATTGAATGGCATGAACACCATCACCATCACCATGAAAACCTGTACTTCCAATCCAATATTGGTAG
TGGGAGCAACGGCAGCAGCGGATCCGTGAGCAAGGGCGAGGAGCTGTTCACCGGGGTGGTGCCCATCCTG
GTCGAGCTGGACGGCGACGTAAACGGCCACAGGTTCAGCGTGTCCGGCGAGGGCGAGGGCGATGCCACCT
ACGGCAAGCTGACCCTGAAGTTCATCTGCACCACCGGCAAGCTGCCCGTGCCCTGGCCCACCCTCGTGAC
CACCCTGACCTGGGGCGTGCAGTGCTTCGCCCGCTACCCCGACCACATGAAGCAGCACGACTTCTTCAAG
TCCGCCATGCCCGAAGGCTACGTCCAGGAGCGTACCATCTTCTTCAAGGACGACGGCAACTACAAGACCC
GCGCCGAGGTGAAGTTCGAGGGCGACACCCTGGTGAACCGCATCGAGCTGAAGGGCATCGACTTCAAGGA
GGACGGCAACATCCTGGGGCACAAGCTGGAGTACAACGCCATCAGCGACAACGTCTATATCACCGCCGAC
AAGCAGAAGAACGGCATCAAGGCCCACTTCAAGATCCGCCACAACATCGAGGACGGCAGCGTGCAGCTCG
CCGACCACTACCAGCAGAACACCCCCATCGGCGACGGCCCCGTGCTGCTGCCCGACAACCACTACCTGAG
CACCCAGTCCAAGCTGAGCAAAGACCCCAACGAGAAGCGCGATCACATGGTCCTGCTGGAGTTCGTGACC
GCCGCCGGGATCACTCTCGGCATGGACGAGCTGTACAAGTAGTAAGCGGCCGCACTCGAGCACCACCACC
ACCACCACTGAGATCCGGCTGCTAACAAAGCCCGAAAGGAAGCTGAGTTGGCTGCTGCCACCGCTGAGCA
ATAACTAGCATAACCCCTTGGGGCCTCTAAACGGGTCTTGAGGGGTTTTTTGCTGAAAGGAGGAACTATA
TCCGGAT
