>Addgene plasmid #29726 | pET mCerulean LIC cloning vector (H6-mCerulean) | addgene partial sequence | sequence record 35924 | T7-term
TTCGGGCTTTGTTAGCAGCCGGATCTCAGTGGTGGTGGTGGTGGTGCTCGAGTGCGGCCGCTTACTACTT
GTACAGCTCGTCCATGCCGAGAGTGATCCCGGCGGCGGTCACGAACTCCAGCAGGACCATGTGATCGCGC
TTCTCGTTGGGGTCTTTGCTCAGCTTGGACTGGGTGCTCAGGTAGTGGTTGTCGGGCAGCAGCACGGGGC
CGTCGCCGATGGGGGTGTTCTGCTGGTAGTGGTCGGCGAGCTGCACGCTGCCGTCCTCGATGTTGTGGCG
GATCTTGAAGTGGGCCTTGATGCCGTTCTTCTGCTTGTCGGCGGTGATATAGACGTTGTCGCTGATGGCG
TTGTACTCCAGCTTGTGCCCCAGGATGTTGCCGTCCTCCTTGAAGTCGATGCCCTTCAGCTCGATGCGGT
TCACCAGGGTGTCGCCCTCGAACTTCACCTCGGCGCGGGTCTTGTAGTTGCCGTCGTCCTTGAAGAAGAT
GGTACGCTCCTGGACGTAGCCTTCGGGCATGGCGGACTTGAAGAAGTCGTGCTGCTTCATGTGGTCGGGG
TAGCGGGCGAAGCACTGCACGCCCCAGGTCAGGGTGGTCACGAGGGTGGGCCAGGGCACGGGCAGCTTGC
CGGTGGTGCAGATGAACTTCAGGGTCAGCTTGCCGTAGGTGGCATCGCCCTCGCCCTCGCCGGACACGCT
GAACCTGTGGCCGTTTACGTCGCCGTCCAGCTCGACCAGGATGGGCACCACCCCGGTGAACAGCTCCTCG
CCCTTGCTCACGGATCCGCTGCTGCCGTTGCTCCCACTACCAATATTGGATTGGAAGTACAGGTTTTCAT
GGTGATGGTGATGGTGTTCATGCCATTCAATTTTCTGCGCTTCAAAA
