>Addgene plasmid #29726 | pET mCerulean LIC cloning vector (H6-mCerulean) | addgene partial sequence | sequence record 36690 | EGFP-N 5'-CGTCGCCGTCCAGCTCGACCAG-3'
TCTCGCCCTTGCTCACGGATCCGCTGCTGCCGTTGCTCCCACTACCAATATTGGATTGGAAGTACAGGTT
TTCATGGTGATGGTGATGGTGTTCATGCCATTCAATTTTCTGCGCTTCAAAAATATCGTTCAGGCCTCCC
ATGGTATATCTCCTTCTTAAAGTTAAACAAAATTATTTCTAGAGGGGAATTGTTATCCGCTCACAATTCC
CCTATAGTGAGTCGTATTAATTTCGCGGGATCGAGATCTCGATCCTCTACGCCGGACGCATCGTGGCCGG
CATCACCGGCGCCACAGGTGCGGTTGCTGGCGCCTATATCGCCGACATCACCGATGGGGAAGATCGGGCT
CGCCACTTCGGGCTCATGAGCGCTTGTTTCGGCGTGGGTATGGTGGCAGGCCCCGTGGCCGGGGGACTGT
TGGGCGCCATCTCCTTGCATGCACCATTCCTTGCGGCGGCGGTGCTCAACGGCCTCAACCTACTACTGGG
CTGCTTCCTAATGCAGGAGTCGCATAAGGGAGAGCGTCGAGATCCCGGACACCATCGAATGGCGCAAAAC
CTTTCGCGGTATGGCATGATAGCGCCCGGAAGAGAGTCAATTCAGGGTGGTGAATGTGAAACCAGTAACG
TTATACGATGTCGCAGAGTATGCCGGTGTCTCTTATCAGACCGTTTCCCGCGTGGTGAACCAGGCCAGCC
ACGTTTCTGCGAAAACGCGGGAAAAAGTGGAAGCGGCGATGGCGGAGCTGAATTACATTCCCAACCGCGT
GGCACAACAACTGGCGGGCAAACAGTCGTTGCTGATTGGCGTTGCCACCTCCAGTCTGGCCCTGCACGCG
CCGTCGCAAATTGTCGCGGCGATTAAAATCTCGCGCCGATCAACTGGG
