>Addgene plasmid #29726 | pET mCerulean LIC cloning vector (H6-mCerulean) | addgene partial sequence | sequence record 39683 | T7 5'-TAATACGACTCACTATAGGG-3'
TTCCTCTGAATATTTTGTTTAACTTTAAGAAGGAGATATACCATGGGAGGCCTGAACGATATTTTTGAAG
CGCAGAAAATTGAATGGCATGAACACCATCACCATCACCATGAAAACCTGTACTTCCAATCCAATATTGG
TAGTGGGAGCAACGGCAGCAGCGGATCCGTGAGCAAGGGCGAGGAGCTGTTCACCGGGGTGGTGCCCATC
CTGGTCGAGCTGGACGGCGACGTAAACGGCCACAGGTTCAGCGTGTCCGGCGAGGGCGAGGGCGATGCCA
CCTACGGCAAGCTGACCCTGAAGTTCATCTGCACCACCGGCAAGCTGCCCGTGCCCTGGCCCACCCTCGT
GACCACCCTGACCTGGGGCGTGCAGTGCTTCGCCCGCTACCCCGACCACATGAAGCAGCACGACTTCTTC
AAGTCCGCCATGCCCGAAGGCTACGTCCAGGAGCGTACCATCTTCTTCAAGGACGACGGCAACTACAAGA
CCCGCGCCGAGGTGAAGTTCGAGGGCGACACCCTGGTGAACCGCATCGAGCTGAAGGGCATCGACTTCAA
GGAGGACGGCAACATCCTGGGGCACAAGCTGGAGTACAACGCCATCAGCGACAACGTCTATATCACCGCC
GACAAGCAGAAGAACGGCATCAAGGCCCACTTCAAGATCCGCCACAACATCGAGGACGGCAGCGTGCAGC
TCGCCGACCACTACCAGCAGAACACCCCCATCGGCGACGGCCCCGTGCTGCTGCCCGACAACCACTACCT
GAGCACCCAGTCCAAGCTGAGCAAAGACCCCAACGAGAAGCGCGATCACATGGTCCTGCTGGAGTTCGTG
ACCGCCGCCGGGATCACTCTCGGCATGGACGAGCTGTACAAGTAGTAAGCGGCCGCACTCGACACACACA
CACATG
